>Addgene plasmid #109338 | [pSK480] pLJC5 Flag-Depdc5(A) | addgene full sequence | sequence record 211205 | Addgene NGS Result
CGAGGAAGCGGAAGAGCGCCCAATACGCAAACCGCCTCTCCCCGCGCGTTGGCCGATTCATTAATGCAGC
TGGCACGACAGGTTTCCCGACTGGAAAGCGGGCAGTGAGCGCAACGCAATTAATGTGAGTTAGCTCACTC
ATTAGGCACCCCAGGCTTTACACTTTATGCTTCCGGCTCGTATGTTGTGTGGAATTGTGAGCGGATAACA
ATTTCACACAGGAAACAGCTATGACCATGATTACGCCAAGCGCGCAATTAACCCTCACTAAAGGGAACAA
AAGCTGGAGCTGCAAGCTTAATGTAGTCTTATGCAATACTCTTGTAGTCTTGCAACATGGTAACGATGAG
TTAGCAACATGCCTTACAAGGAGAGAAAAAGCACCGTGCATGCCGATTGGTGGAAGTAAGGTGGTACGAT
CGTGCCTTATTAGGAAGGCAACAGACGGGTCTGACATGGATTGGACGAACCACTGAATTGCCGCATTGCA
GAGATATTGTATTTAAGTGCCTAGCTCGATACATAAACGGGTCTCTCTGGTTAGACCAGATCTGAGCCTG
GGAGCTCTCTGGCTAACTAGGGAACCCACTGCTTAAGCCTCAATAAAGCTTGCCTTGAGTGCTTCAAGTA
GTGTGTGCCCGTCTGTTGTGTGACTCTGGTAACTAGAGATCCCTCAGACCCTTTTAGTCAGTGTGGAAAA
TCTCTAGCAGTGGCGCCCGAACAGGGACTTGAAAGCGAAAGGGAAACCAGAGGAGCTCTCTCGACGCAGG
ACTCGGCTTGCTGAAGCGCGCACGGCAAGAGGCGAGGGGCGGCGACTGGTGAGTACGCCAAAAATTTTGA
CTAGCGGAGGCTAGAAGGAGAGAGATGGGTGCGAGAGCGTCAGTATTAAGCGGGGGAGAATTAGATCGCG
ATGGGAAAAAATTCGGTTAAGGCCAGGGGGAAAGAAAAAATATAAATTAAAACATATAGTATGGGCAAGC
AGGGAGCTAGAACGATTCGCAGTTAATCCTGGCCTGTTAGAAACATCAGAAGGCTGTAGACAAATACTGG
GACAGCTACAACCATCCCTTCAGACAGGATCAGAAGAACTTAGATCATTATATAATACAGTAGCAACCCT
CTATTGTGTGCATCAAAGGATAGAGATAAAAGACACCAAGGAAGCTTTAGACAAGATAGAGGAAGAGCAA
AACAAAAGTAAGACCACCGCACAGCAAGCAGCAGCTGATCTTCAGACCTGGAGGAGGAGATATGAGGGAC
AATTGGAGAAGTGAATTATATAAATATAAAGTAGTAAAAATTGAACCATTAGGAGTAGCACCCACCAAGG
CAAAGAGAAGAGTGGTGCAGAGAGAAAAAAGAGCAGTGGGAATAGGAGCTTTGTTCCTTGGGTTCTTGGG
AGCAGCAGGAAGCACTATGGGCGCAGCGTCAATGACGCTGACGGTACAGGCCAGACAATTATTGTCTGGT
ATAGTGCAGCAGCAGAACAATTTGCTGAGGGCTATTGAGGCGCAACAGCATCTGTTGCAACTCACAGTCT
GGGGCATCAAGCAGCTCCAGGCAAGAATCCTGGCTGTGGAAAGATACCTAAAGGATCAACAGCTCCTGGG
GATTTGGGGTTGCTCTGGAAAACTCATTTGCACCACTGCTGTGCCTTGGAATGCTAGTTGGAGTAATAAA
TCTCTGGAACAGATTTGGAATCACACGACCTGGATGGAGTGGGACAGAGAAATTAACAATTACACAAGCT
TAATACACTCCTTAATTGAAGAATCGCAAAACCAGCAAGAAAAGAATGAACAAGAATTATTGGAATTAGA
TAAATGGGCAAGTTTGTGGAATTGGTTTAACATAACAAATTGGCTGTGGTATATAAAATTATTCATAATG
ATAGTAGGAGGCTTGGTAGGTTTAAGAATAGTTTTTGCTGTACTTTCTATAGTGAATAGAGTTAGGCAGG
GATATTCACCATTATCGTTTCAGACCCACCTCCCAACCCCGAGGGGACCCGACAGGCCCGAAGGAATAGA
AGAAGAAGGTGGAGAGAGAGACAGAGACAGATCCATTCGATTAGTGAACGGATCTCGACGGTATCGATCA
CGAGACTAGCCTCGAGCGGGATCTGGCCTCCGCGCCGGGTTTTGGCGCCTCCCGCGGGCGCCCCCCTCCT
CACGGCGAGCGCTGCCACGTCAGACGAAGGGCGCAGCGAGCGTCCTGATCCTTCCGCCCGGACGCTCAGG
ACAGCGGCCCGCTGCTCATAAGACTCGGCCTTAGAACCCCAGTATCAGCAGAAGGACATTTTAGGACGGG
ACTTGGGTGACTCTAGGGCACTGGTTTTCTTTCCAGAGAGCGGAACAGGCGAGGAAAAGTAGTCCCTTCT
CGGCGATTCTGCGGAGGGATCTCCGTGGGGCGGTGAACGCCGATGATTATATAAGGACGCGCCGGGTGTG
GCACAGCTAGTTCCGTCGCAGCCGGGATTTGGGTCGCGGTTCTTGTTTGTGGATCGCTGTGATCGTCACT
TGGTGAGTAGCGGGCTGCTGGGCTGGCCGGGGCTTTCGTGGCCGCCGGGCCGCTCGGTGGGACGGAAGCG
TGTGGAGAGACCGCCAAGGGCTGTAGTCTGGGTCCGCGAGCAAGGTTGCCCTGAACTGGGGGTTGGGGGG
AGCGCAGCAAAATGGCGGCTGTTCCCGAGTCTTGAATGGAAGACGCTTGTGAGGCGGGCTGTGAGGTCGT
TGAAACAAGGTGGGGGGCATGGTGGGCGGCAAGAACCCAAGGTCTTGAGGCCTTCGCTAATGCGGGAAAG
CTCTTATTCGGGTGAGATGGGCTGGGGCACCATCTGGGGACCCTGACGTGAAGTTTGTCACTGACTGGAG
AACTCGGTTTGTCGTCTGTTGCGGGGGCGGCAGTTATGGCGGTGCCGTTGGGCAGTGCACCCGTACCTTT
GGGAGCGCGCGCCCTCGTCGTGTCGTGACGTCACCCGTTCTGTTGGCTTATAATGCAGGGTGGGGCCACC
TGCCGGTAGGTGTGCGGTAGGCTTTTCTCCGTCGCAGGACGCAGGGTTCGGGCCTAGGGTAGGCTCTCCT
GAATCGACAGGCGCCGGACCTCTGGTGAGGGGAGGGATAAGTGAGGCGTCAGTTTCTTTGGTCGGTTTTA
TGTACCTATCTTCTTAAGTAGCTGAAGCTCCGGTTTTGAACTATGCGCTCGGGGTTGGCGAGTGTGTTTT
GTGAAGTTTTTTAGGCACCTTTTGAAATGTAATCATTTGGGTCAATATGTAATTTTCAGTGTTAGACTAG
TAAATTGTCCGCTAAATTCTGGCCGTTTTTGGCTTTTTTGTTAGACGAAGCGCTAGCGCTACCGGTGCCA
CCATGGACTACAAGGATGACGATGACAAGGGTGGTGGTGGTGGTGCGTCGACGATGAGAACAACAAAGGT
CTACAAACTCGTCATCCACAAGAAGGGCTTTGGGGGCAGTGATGATGAGCTAGTTGTGAACCCCAAAGTG
TTCCCTCACATCAAGCTTGGAGACATTGTAGAGATTGCACACCCCAACGATGAATACAGCCCTCTGCTTT
TGCAGGTCAAGTCTCTTAAGGAAGATTTACAGAAGGAAACTATCAGTGTGGACCAGACTGTGACTCAAGT
GTTCCGGCTGAGACCTTATCAGGATGTCTATGTTAATGTCGTAGACCCTAAGGATGTGACCCTTGACCTA
GTGGAATTAACTTTTAAGGATCAGTATATTGGCCGTGGGGATATGTGGCGACTAAAGAAAAGTTTGGTCA
GCACATGTGCCTATATCACCCAGAAGGTGGAGTTTGCTGGCATCAGAGCACAGGCTGGTGAACTGTGGGT
TAAGAATGAGAAGGTCATGTGTGGCTACATCAGTGAAGATACCAGGGTGGTGTTTCGTTCTACGTCGGCT
ATGGTTTACATATTTATTCAGATGAGCTGTGAAATGTGGGATTTTGGCAGCGGAAGCGGCTTGTATTTTG
AGAAAGCTGTGAATGGTTTCCTTGCTGATCTATTTACCAAGTGGAAGGAGAAGAACTGTAGTCATGAAGT
GACAGTGGTCCTGTTTTCTAGAACTTTCTATGATGCAAAATCTGTTGATGAATTTCCTGAAATAAACCGA
GCCTCAATTCGACAGGATCACAAGGGGAGATTCTATGAAGACTTTTACAAAGTGGTGGTGCAGAATGAGA
GAAGAGAAGAATGGACTTCACTTCTCGTAACCATTAAAAAACTCTTCATCCAGTATCCAGTGTTGGTGCG
ACTGGAACAGGCAGAGGGCTTTCCTCAAGGAGATAATTCTACCTCAGCACAAGGAAACTACCTGGAGGCC
ATCAATCTGTCATTCAATGTGTTTGATAAGCACTACATCAACCGCAACTTTGACCGAACTGGGCAGATGT
CAGTGGTGATCACGCCCGGGGTGGGTGTCTTTGAAGTGGACCGCCTACTCATGATCCTGACCAAGCAGCG
GATGATAGATAATGGAATTGGTGTGGATTTGGTGTGCATGGGAGAGCAACCGTTACATGCTGTCCCATTG
TTCAAGCTCCATAATCGGAGTGCTCCCCGTGATTCTCGTCTGGGCGATGACTATAATATCCCTCACTGGA
TAAACCACAGTTTCTACACATCCAAAAGCCAGCTCTTTTGTAATAGTTTCACCCCACGAATAAAACTGGC
AGGAAAGAAGCCCGCCTCTGAGAAAGCAAAAAATGGCCGTGATACATCTCTCGGGAGTCCAAAAGAATCT
GAGAACGCCCTTCCCATCCAAGTAGATTATGACGCCTATGACGCTCAAGTGTTCAGGCTGCCCGGCCCAT
CCCGGGCCCAGTGCCTCACCACCTGCAGATCTGTGCGAGAGCGAGAGAGTCACAGTCGAAAGAGTGCCAG
CTCCTGTGATGTTTCATCCAGCCCTTCCCTACCAAGCCGCACACTGCCCACTGAGGAAGTGAGGAGCCAG
GCTTCTGACGACAGCTCCCTAGGCAAGAGTGCCAACATCCTGATGATCCCACACCCCCACCTGCACCAGT
ATGAAGTCAGCAGCTCCTTGGGATACACCAGCACTCGAGATGTCCTGGAGAACATGATGGAGCCACCACA
GCGAGACTCCAGTGCACCAGGGAGGTTTCACGTTGGCAGTGCAGAATCCATGCTGCATGTTCGACCTGGT
GGATACACGCCCCAGAGAGCACTGATTAACCCCTTCGCTCCCTCTCGGATGCCCATGAAGCTTACGTCCA
ACAGAAGGCGCTGGATGCACACTTTTCCTGTGGGGCCATCCGGAGAAGCCATCCAGATCCACCACCAGAC
CCGACAGAATATGGCGGAGCTACAAGGCAGCGGGCAGAGGGATCCAACTCACTCCTCTGCAGAGCTGCTG
GAGTTAGCATATCATGAAGCTGCTGGAAGGCACAGCAATTCCCGCCAGCCTGGTGACGGCATGTCCTTCT
TGAACTTCAGTGGAACAGAGGAGCTTTCTGTCGGCCTGCTTAGCAACAGTGGTGCAGGTATGAATCCTAG
GACCCAGAATAAGGATTCTCTAGAGGACAGTGTTTCTACCTCTCCAGACCCAATTCTGACACTGTCTGCT
CCCCCTGTAGTGCCAGGCTTCTGTTGCACAGTTGGAGTGGACTGGAAGTCTCTCACTACTCCGGCGTGCC
TCCCCCTTACCACCGACTACTTCCCTGACCGCCAGGGCCTGCAGAATGACTACACAGAGGGCTGTTATGA
TCTCCTTCCAGAAGCAGACATCGACAGGAGGGACGAAGATGGTGTGCAGATGACAGCCCAGCAGGTATTT
GAAGAGTTTATTTGCCAACGTCTCATGCAGGGCTACCAAATCATAGTGCAGCCCAAGACACAGAAACCCA
ATCCTGCTGTCCCGCCCCCGCTGAGCAGTAGCCCACTCTATAGCCGAGGCCTTGTGTCCCGAAACCGCCC
TGAGGAGGAGGACCAGTATTGGCTGAGTATGGGCAGAACGTTCCACAAAGTGACGCTGAAGGATAAGATG
ATCACAGTGACGCGATACCTTCCCAAGTATCCTTATGAATCTGCCCAGATCCACTACACCTACAGCCTCT
GTCCTTCCCACTCAGACTCAGAGTTCGTCTCCTGCTGGGTGGAGTTTTCCCACGAACGGCTGGAGGAGTA
CAAGTGGAATTACTTAGATCAGTATATCTGTTCTGCCGGCTCTGAAGACTTCAGCTTAATTGAGTCCCTG
AAGTTCTGGAGGACCCGCTTCCTGCTGCTGCCAGCCTGTGTCACCGCCACCAAGCGCATCACGGAGGGGG
AGGCCCACTGCGACATCTATGGGGACAGGCCCCGTGCAGACGAGGACGAGTGGCAACTCCTGGATGGTTT
TGTCCGCTTTGTGGAGGGCTTGAATCGCATTCGCAGGCGGCATCGCTCGGATCGCATGATGCGGAAAGGG
ACCGCCATGAAAGGCTTGCAGATGACTGGGCCCATTTCCACGCATTCTCTGGAGTCAACTGCACCCCCAG
TGGGGAAGAAGGGAACCTCAGCTCTCTCTGCCCTGTTGGAGATGGAGGCCAGTCAGAAGTGCCTGGGAGA
ACAGCAGGCAGCTGTGCATGGTGGGAAGAGCTCCGCCCAGTCAGCCGAGAGCAGCAGCGTTGCCATGACT
CCCACCTACATGGACAGCCCACGAAAGGACGGGGCCTTCTTTATGGAGTTTGTCCGCAGCCCACGCACAG
CATCGTCCGCCTTCTACCCTCAGGTATCTGTGGACCAAACAGCCACTCCTATGTTGGACGGCACCAGTTT
GGGCATATGCACAGGCCAATCCATGGACAGAGGCAACAGCCAGACCTTTGGGAACTCCCAGAACATAGGA
GAACAGGGCTACTCCTCCACAAACTCCAGTGACAGCAGCTCTCAGCAGCTGGTGGCAAGCTCCTTGACCT
CATCCTCTACCCTGACAGAGATCCTGGAAGCCATGAAGCACCCCTCGACAGGAGTCCAGCTGCTCTCTGA
ACAGAAGGGCCTCTCACCGTACTGCTTCATCAGCGCGGAGGTGGTACACTGGTTGGTGAACCACGTGGAG
GGGATCCAGACACAGGCGATGGCCATTGACATCATGCAGAAAATGCTGGAAGAGCAGCTCATCACACATG
CATCTGGCGAAGCCTGGCGGACCTTCATCTACGGCTTCTATTTCTACAAGATAGTAACGGACAAAGAGCC
CGACCGAGTGGCCATGCAGCAGCCCGCCACCACCTGGCACACAGCAGGAGTGGACGACTTCGCCAGCTTC
CAGCGCAAGTGGTTTGAGGTGGCCTTTGTGGCAGAAGAGCTCGTGCACTCTGAGATTCCTGCCTTTCTCC
TGCCCTGGCTGCCTAGCCGGCCAGCCTCCTATGCAAGTAGGCACAGCTCCTTTAGCCGAAGTTTTGGAGG
ACGGAGCCAGGCGGCAGCACTTTTAGCTGCCACTGTCCCAGAGCAGAGGACTGTGACCCTGGATGTTGAC
GTGAACAACCGCACAGACCGGCTGGAGTGGTGCAGCTGTTATTACCATGGCAACTTTTCTCTGAATGCAG
CCTTTGAGATCAAGCTGCACTGGATGGCGGTGACCGCAGCAGTACTCTTCGAGATGGTCCAAGGTTGGCA
TCGGAAAGCCACCTCCTGTGGCTTCTTGTTAGTCCCAGTTTTGGAGGGGCCTTTTGCACTGCCCAGTTAC
CTGTATGGCGACCCCCTTCGTGCCCAGCTCTTCATCCCACTCAACATCAGCTGCTTGCTCAAGGAGGGCA
GCGAGCACCTGTTTGATAGCTTTGAACCCGAAACGTACTGGGATCGAATGCACCTCTTCCAGGAAGCCAT
TGCACACAGGTTTGGGTTTGTACAAGATAAATATTCTGCCTCTGCTTTTAACTTCCCTGCTGAGAACAAG
CCTCAGTATATCCACGTTACAGGAACAGTGTTTCTGCAGCTGCCCTACTCCAAGCGCAAGTTCTCAGGGC
AGCAGCGGCGGCGGCGGAACTCCACCAGCTCCACCAACCAGAACATGTTCTGCGAGGAGCGGGTCGGCTA
CAACTGGGCCTACAACACCATGCTCACCAAAACATGGCGCTCCAGCGCCACAGGGGATGAAAAGTTTGCT
GATCGGCTGCTGAAGGACTTCACGGACTTCTGCATCAACCGTGACAACCGGCTGGTCACGTTCTGGACAA
GTTGCCTGGAGAAGATGCATGCCAGTGCCCCGTGAGAATTCTCGACCTCGAGACAAATGGCAGTATTCAT
CCACAATTTTAAAAGAAAAGGGGGGATTGGGGGGTACAGTGCAGGGGAAAGAATAGTAGACATAATAGCA
ACAGACATACAAACTAAAGAATTACAAAAACAAATTACAAAAATTCAAAATTTTCGGGTTTATTACAGGG
ACAGCAGAGATCCACTTTGGCCGCGGCTCGAGGGGGTTGGGGTTGCGCCTTTTCCAAGGCAGCCCTGGGT
TTGCGCAGGGACGCGGCTGCTCTGGGCGTGGTTCCGGGAAACGCAGCGGCGCCGACCCTGGGTCTCGCAC
ATTCTTCACGTCCGTTCGCAGCGTCACCCGGATCTTCGCCGCTACCCTTGTGGGCCCCCCGGCGACGCTT
CCTGCTCCGCCCCTAAGTCGGGAAGGTTCCTTGCGGTTCGCGGCGTGCCGGACGTGACAAACGGAAGCCG
CACGTCTCACTAGTACCCTCGCAGACGGACAGCGCCAGGGAGCAATGGCAGCGCGCCGACCGCGATGGGC
TGTGGCCAATAGCGGCTGCTCAGCAGGGCGCGCCGAGAGCAGCGGCCGGGAAGGGGCGGTGCGGGAGGCG
GGGTGTGGGGCGGTAGTGTGGGCCCTGTTCCTGCCCGCGCGGTGTTCCGCATTCTGCAAGCCTCCGGAGC
GCACGTCGGCAGTCGGCTCCCTCGTTGACCGAATCACCGACCTCTCTCCCCAGGGGGATCCACCGGAGCT
TACCATGACCGAGTACAAGCCCACGGTGCGCCTCGCCACCCGCGACGACGTCCCCAGGGCCGTACGCACC
CTCGCCGCCGCGTTCGCCGACTACCCCGCCACGCGCCACACCGTCGATCCGGACCGCCACATCGAGCGGG
TCACCGAGCTGCAAGAACTCTTCCTCACGCGCGTCGGGCTCGACATCGGCAAGGTGTGGGTCGCGGACGA
CGGCGCCGCGGTGGCGGTCTGGACCACGCCGGAGAGCGTCGAAGCGGGGGCGGTGTTCGCCGAGATCGGC
CCGCGCATGGCCGAGTTGAGCGGTTCCCGGCTGGCCGCGCAGCAACAGATGGAAGGCCTCCTGGCGCCGC
ACCGGCCCAAGGAGCCCGCGTGGTTCCTGGCCACCGTCGGCGTCTCGCCCGACCACCAGGGCAAGGGTCT
GGGCAGCGCCGTCGTGCTCCCCGGAGTGGAGGCGGCCGAGCGCGCCGGGGTGCCCGCCTTCCTGGAGACC
TCCGCGCCCCGCAACCTCCCCTTCTACGAGCGGCTCGGCTTCACCGTCACCGCCGACGTCGAGGTGCCCG
AAGGACCGCGCACCTGGTGCATGACCCGCAAGCCCGGTGCCTGACGCCCGCCCCACGACCCGCAGCGCCC
GACCGAAAGGAGCGCACGACCCCATGCATCGGTACCTTTAAGACCAATGACTTACAAGGCAGCTGTAGAT
CTTAGCCACTTTTTAAAAGAAAAGGGGGGACTGGAAGGGCTAATTCACTCCCAACGAAGACAAGATCTGC
TTTTTGCTTGTACTGGGTCTCTCTGGTTAGACCAGATCTGAGCCTGGGAGCTCTCTGGCTAACTAGGGAA
CCCACTGCTTAAGCCTCAATAAAGCTTGCCTTGAGTGCTTCAAGTAGTGTGTGCCCGTCTGTTGTGTGAC
TCTGGTAACTAGAGATCCCTCAGACCCTTTTAGTCAGTGTGGAAAATCTCTAGCAGTAGTAGTTCATGTC
ATCTTATTATTCAGTATTTATAACTTGCAAAGAAATGAATATCAGAGAGTGAGAGGAACTTGTTTATTGC
AGCTTATAATGGTTACAAATAAAGCAATAGCATCACAAATTTCACAAATAAAGCATTTTTTTCACTGCAT
TCTAGTTGTGGTTTGTCCAAACTCATCAATGTATCTTATCATGTCTGGCTCTAGCTATCCCGCCCCTAAC
TCCGCCCATCCCGCCCCTAACTCCGCCCAGTTCCGCCCATTCTCCGCCCCATGGCTGACTAATTTTTTTT
ATTTATGCAGAGGCCGAGGCCGCCTCGGCCTCTGAGCTATTCCAGAAGTAGTGAGGAGGCTTTTTTGGAG
GCCTAGGGACGTACCCAATTCGCCCTATAGTGAGTCGTATTACGCGCGCTCACTGGCCGTCGTTTTACAA
CGTCGTGACTGGGAAAACCCTGGCGTTACCCAACTTAATCGCCTTGCAGCACATCCCCCTTTCGCCAGCT
GGCGTAATAGCGAAGAGGCCCGCACCGATCGCCCTTCCCAACAGTTGCGCAGCCTGAATGGCGAATGGG
[124 nt withheld, positions 10500-10623]
C
[91 nt withheld, positions 10625-10715]
A
[49 nt withheld, positions 10717-10765]
CCTTTGACGTTGGAGTCCACGTTCTTT
[37 nt withheld, positions 10793-10829]
ACCCTATCTCGGTCTATTCTTTTGATTTATAAGGGATTTTGCCGATTTCGGCCTATTGGTTAAAAAATGA
GCTGATTTAACAAAAATTTAACGCGAATTTTAACAAAATATTAACGCTTACAATTTAGGTGGCACTTTTC
GGGGAAATGTGCGCGGAACCCCTATTTGTTTATTTTTCTAAATACATTCAAATATGTATCCGCTCATGAG
ACAATAACCCTGATAAATGCTTCAATAATATTGAAAAAGGAAGAGTATGAGTATTCAACATTTCCGTGTC
GCCCTTATTCCCTTTTTTGCGGCATTTTGCCTTCCTGTTTTTGCTCACCCAGAAACGCTGGTGAAAGTAA
AAGATGCTGAAGATCAGTTGGGTGCACGAGTGGGTTACATCGAACTGGATCTCAACAGCGGTAAGATCCT
TGAGAGTTTTCGCCCCGAAGAACGTTTTCCAATGATGAGCACTTTTAAAGTTCTGCTATGTGGCGCGGTA
TTATCCCGTATTGACGCCGGGCAAGAGCAACTCGGTCGCCGCATACACTATTCTCAGAATGACTTGGTTG
AGTACTCACCAGTCACAGAAAAGCATCTTACGGATGGCATGACAGTAAGAGAATTATGCAGTGCTGCCAT
AACCATGAGTGATAACACTGCGGCCAACTTACTTCTGACAACGATCGGAGGACCGAAGGAGCTAACCGCT
TTTTTGCACAACATGGGGGATCATGTAACTCGCCTTGATCGTTGGGAACCGGAGCTGAATGAAGCCATAC
CAAACGACGAGCGTGACACCACGATGCCTGTAGCAATGGCAACAACGTTGCGCAAACTATTAACTGGCGA
ACTACTTACTCTAGCTTCCCGGCAACAATTAATAGACTGGATGGAGGCGGATAAAGTTGCAGGACCACTT
CTGCGCTCGGCCCTTCCGGCTGGCTGGTTTATTGCTGATAAATCTGGAGCCGGTGAGCGTGGGTCTCGCG
GTATCATTGCAGCACTGGGGCCAGATGGTAAGCCCTCCCGTATCGTAGTTATCTACACGACGGGGAGTCA
GGCAACTATGGATGAACGAAATAGACAGATCGCTGAGATAGGTGCCTCACTGATTAAGCATTGGTAACTG
TCAGACCAAGTTTACTCATATATACTTTAGATTGATTTAAAACTTCATTTTTAATTTAAAAGGATCTAGG
TGAAGATCCTTTTTGATAATCTCATGACCAAAATCCCTTAACGTGAGTTTTCGTTCCACTGAGCGTCAGA
CCCCGTAGAAAAGATCAAAGGATCTTCTTGAGATCCTTTTTTTCTGCGCGTAATCTGCTGCTTGCAAACA
AAAAAACCACCGCTACCAGCGGTGGTTTGTTTGCCGGATCAAGAGCTACCAACTCTTTTTCCGAAGGTAA
CTGGCTTCAGCAGAGCGCAGATACCAAATACTGTTCTTCTAGTGTAGCCGTAGTTAGGCCACCACTTCAA
GAACTCTGTAGCACCGCCTACATACCTCGCTCTGCTAATCCTGTTACCAGTGGCTGCTGCCAGTGGCGAT
AAGTCGTGTCTTACCGGGTTGGACTCAAGACGATAGTTACCGGATAAGGCGCAGCGGTCGGGCTGAACGG
GGGGTTCGTGCACACAGCCCAGCTTGGAGCGAACGACCTACACCGAACTGAGATACCTACAGCGTGAGCT
ATGAGAAAGCGCCACGCTTCCCGAAGGGAGAAAGGCGGACAGGTATCCGGTAAGCGGCAGGGTCGGAACA
GGAGAGCGCACGAGGGAGCTTCCAGGGGGAAACGCCTGGTATCTTTATAGTCCTGTCGGGTTTCGCCACC
TCTGACTTGAGCGTCGATTTTTGTGATGCTCGTCAGGGGGGCGGAGCCTATGGAAAAACGCCAGCAACGC
GGCCTTTTTACGGTTCCTGGCCTTTTGCTGGCCTTTTGCTCACATGTTCTTTCCTGCGTTATCCCCTGAT
TCTGTGGATAACCGTATTACCGCCTTTGAGTGAGCTGATACCGCTCGCCGCAGCCGAACGACCGAGCGCA
GCGAGTCAGTGAG
Features (pLannotate 1.2.2; 27 found; start..end, strand, type, name):
     16..108     +  CDS            lacI (fragment): lac repressor; lacI; The lac repressor binds to the lac operator to inhibit transcription in E. coli. This inhibition can be relieved by adding lactose or isopropyl-β-D-thiogalactopyranoside (IPTG).
    121..142     +  protein_bind   CAP binding site: CAP binding activates transcription in the presence of cAMP. E. coli catabolite activator protein
    157..187     +  promoter       lac promoter: promoter for the E. coli lac operon
    191..213     +  protein_bind   lac operator (fragment): The lac repressor binds to the lac operator to inhibit transcription in E. coli. This inhibition can be relieved by adding lactose or isopropyl-β-D-thiogalactopyranoside (IPTG). lac repressor encoded by lacI
    256..274     +  promoter       T3 promoter: promoter for bacteriophage T3 RNA polymerase
    302..528     +  promoter       RSV promoter: Rous sarcoma virus enhancer/promoter
    529..709     +  LTR            5' LTR (truncated): truncated 5' long terminal repeat (LTR) from HIV-1
    756..881     +  misc_feature   HIV-1 Ψ: packaging signal of human immunodeficiency virus type 1
    865..1228    +  CDS            HIV-1 gag (fragment): gag protein from human immunodeficiency virus 1; gag
   1374..1607    +  misc_feature   RRE: The Rev response element (RRE) of HIV-1 allows for Rev-dependent mRNA export from the nucleus to the cytoplasm.
   1984..2084    +  CDS            Rev (fragment): human immunodeficiency virus 1 (HIV-1) Rev protein; rev; enhances nuclear export of unspliced and incompletely spliced viral mRNAs
   2125..3336    +  promoter       UbC promoter: human ubiquitin C promoter
   3366..3389    +  CDS            3xFLAG (fragment): three tandem FLAG® epitope tags, followed by an enterokinase cleavage site
   3414..8222    +  CDS            DEPDC5: DEPD5_HUMAN - Also known as KIAA0645 From Homo sapiens (Human).
   8267..8384    +  misc_feature   cPPT/CTS: central polypurine tract and central termination sequence of HIV-1
   8433..8943    +  promoter       hPGK promoter: human phosphoglycerate kinase 1 promoter
   8965..9564    +  CDS            PuroR: puromycin N-acetyltransferase; pac from Streptomyces alboniger; confers resistance to puromycin
   9607..9690    +  CDS            nef (fragment): NEF_HV1Z2 - Experimental evidence at protein level: Swiss-Prot protein existence level 1. Extracellular Nef protein targets CD4(+) T-lymphocytes for apoptosis by interacting with CXCR4 surface receptors. From Human immunodeficiency virus type 1 group M subtype D (isolate Z2/CDC-Z34) (HIV-1).
   9692..9925    +  LTR            3' LTR (ΔU3): self-inactivating 3' long terminal repeat (LTR) from HIV-1
   9997..10118   +  polyA_signal   SV40 poly(A) signal: SV40 polyadenylation signal
  10158..10293   +  rep_origin     SV40 ori: SV40 origin of replication
  10314..10332   -  promoter       T7 promoter: promoter for bacteriophage T7 RNA polymerase
  10340..10495   +  CDS            lacZα (fragment): LacZα fragment of β-galactosidase; lacZ fragment
  10500..10928   +  rep_origin     f1 ori (sequence partly withheld): f1 bacteriophage origin of replication; arrow indicates direction of (+) strand synthesis
  10981..11085   +  promoter       AmpR promoter: bla
  11086..11946   +  CDS            AmpR: β-lactamase; bla; confers resistance to ampicillin, carbenicillin, and related antibiotics
  12117..12705   +  rep_origin     ori: high-copy-number ColE1/pMB1/pBR322/pUC origin of replication
