[The description below was written by a language model from this plasmid's Addgene catalogue record and pLannotate feature annotations shown in this document.]
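Description:
[pSK480] pLJC5 Flag-Depdc5(A) is a third-generation-style, self-inactivating HIV-1 lentiviral transfer plasmid built on the pLJC5 backbone for expressing an N-terminally FLAG-tagged mutant of human DEPDC5. In bacteria it is maintained through a high-copy ColE1/pUC-type origin and selected with ampicillin via the β-lactamase gene. The backbone also carries an f1 origin, an SV40 origin and poly(A) signal, T3 and T7 promoters, and remnants of lac/lacZα cloning sequences. The viral portion begins with an RSV promoter fused to a truncated 5' LTR, which drives Tat-independent production of genomic RNA in packaging cells. This is followed by the Ψ packaging signal with a gag fragment and the Rev response element for Rev-dependent nuclear export. A ΔU3 3' LTR closes the viral region and inactivates LTR promoter activity after integration.

Between the LTRs, the human ubiquitin C promoter drives the payload, a FLAG epitope (annotated as a partial 3xFLAG match) upstream of the DEPDC5 coding sequence of roughly 4.8 kb. The "A" mutant replaces residues DIYGD at positions 185–189 with a GSGSG linker-like stretch. Downstream lie a cPPT/CTS element, which normally aids nuclear import of the viral genome, and a separate human PGK promoter driving puromycin N-acetyltransferase, so transduced mammalian cells can be selected with puromycin. DEPDC5 is a subunit of the GATOR1 complex, and the associated work concerns the architecture of GATOR1 and its complex with the Rag GTPases. The construct therefore suits stable expression of the mutant for detection or immunoprecipitation via the FLAG tag, although the record does not state the specific functional effect of the substitution.
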