Addgene plasmid #109338: [pSK480] pLJC5 Flag-Depdc5(A)
Purpose: Lenti-viral expression of Flag-tagged Depdc5 mutant A
Depositing lab: David Sabatini & Kuang Shen. Depositing organization: Whitehead Institute for Biomedical Research. Publication: Architecture of the human GATOR1 and GATOR1-Rag GTPases complexes. Shen K, Huang RK, Brignole EJ, Condon KJ, Valenstein ML, Chantranupong L, Bomaliyamu A, Choe A, Hong C, Yu Z, Sabatini DM. Nature. 2018 Apr 5;556(7699):64-69. doi: 10.1038/nature26158. Epub 2018 Mar 28. PubMed 29590090.
Backbone
  Vector backbone: pLJC5
  Vector type: Lentiviral
Growth in bacteria
  Bacterial resistance: Ampicillin, 100 μg/mL
  Growth temperature: 37°C
  Growth strain: NEB Stable
  Copy number: High Copy
Gene/Insert
  Gene/Insert name: Depdc5
  Species: H. sapiens (human)
  Insert size (bp): 5000
  Mutation: DIYGD(185-189)GSGSG
  Entrez Gene: DEPDC5 (a.k.a. DEP.5, FFEVF, FFEVF1)
  Tag / fusion protein: FLAG (N terminal on insert)
  Cloning method: Unknown
Terms and licenses: Academic/Nonprofit Terms; Industry Terms: Not Available to Industry
How to cite: [pSK480] pLJC5 Flag-Depdc5(A) was a gift from David Sabatini & Kuang Shen (Addgene plasmid # 109338 ; http://n2t.net/addgene:109338 ; RRID:Addgene_109338)
