>Addgene plasmid #109338 | [pSK480] pLJC5 Flag-Depdc5(A) | depositor partial sequence | sequence record 206144 | WT DepdcC5
ATGGGCTACCCCTATGATGTGCCTGACTACGCAGATCTCAATGGTGGTGGTGGTGGGTCGACGATGAGAA
CAACAAAGGTCTACAAACTCGTCATCCACAAGAAGGGCTTTGGGGGCAGTGATGATGAGCTAGTTGTGAA
CCCCAAAGTGTTCCCTCACATCAAGCTTGGAGACATTGTAGAGATTGCACACCCCAACGATGAATACAGC
CCTCTGCTTTTGCAGGTCAAGTCTCTTAAGGAAGATTTACAGAAGGAAACTATCAGTGTGGACCAGACTG
TGACTCAAGTGTTCCGGCTGAGACCTTATCAGGATGTCTATGTTAATGTCGTAGACCCTAAGGATGTGAC
CCTTGACCTAGTGGAATTAACTTTTAAGGATCAGTATATTGGCCGTGGGGATATGTGGCGACTAAAGAAA
AGTTTGGTCAGCACATGTGCCTATATCACCCAGAAGGTGGAGTTTGCTGGCATCAGAGCACAGGCTGGTG
AACTGTGGGTTAAGAATGAGAAGGTCATGTGTGGCTACATCAGTGAAGATACCAGGGTGGTGTTTCGTTC
TACGTCGGCTATGGTTTACATATTTATTCAGATGAGCTGTGAAATGTGGGATTTTGATATTTATGGGGAT
TTGTATTTTGAGAAAGCTGTGAATGGTTTCCTTGCTGATCTATTTACCAAGTGGAAGGAGAAGAACTGTA
GTCATGAAGTGACAGTGGTCCTGTTTTCTAGAACTTTCTATGATGCAAAATCTGTTGATGAATTTCCTGA
AATAAACCGAGCCTCAATTCGACAGGATCACAAGGGGAGATTCTATGAAGACTTTTACAAAGTGGTGGTG
CAGAATGAGAGAAGAGAAGAATGGACTTCACTTCTCGTAACCATTAAAAAACTCTTCATCCAGTATCCAG
TGTTGGTGCGACTGGAACAGGCAGAGGGCTTTCCTCAAGGAGATAATTCTACCTCAGCACAAGGAAACTA
CCTGGAGGCCATCAATCTGTCATTCAATGTGTTTGATAAGCACTACATCAACCGCAACTTTGACCGAACT
GGGCAGATGTCAGTGGTGATCACGCCCGGGGTGGGTGTCTTTGAAGTGGACCGCCTACTCATGATCCTGA
CCAAGCAGCGGATGATAGATAATGGAATTGGTGTGGATTTGGTGTGCATGGGAGAGCAACCGTTACATGC
TGTCCCATTGTTCAAGCTCCATAATCGGAGTGCTCCCCGTGATTCTCGTCTGGGCGATGACTATAATATC
CCTCACTGGATAAACCACAGTTTCTACACATCCAAAAGCCAGCTCTTTTGTAATAGTTTCACCCCACGAA
TAAAACTGGCAGGAAAGAAGCCCGCCTCTGAGAAAGCAAAAAATGGCCGTGATACATCTCTCGGGAGTCC
AAAAGAATCTGAGAACGCCCTTCCCATCCAAGTAGATTATGACGCCTATGACGCTCAAGTGTTCAGGCTG
CCCGGCCCATCCCGGGCCCAGTGCCTCACCACCTGCAGATCTGTGCGAGAGCGAGAGAGTCACAGTCGAA
AGAGTGCCAGCTCCTGTGATGTTTCATCCAGCCCTTCCCTACCAAGCCGCACACTGCCCACTGAGGAAGT
GAGGAGCCAGGCTTCTGACGACAGCTCCCTAGGCAAGAGTGCCAACATCCTGATGATCCCACACCCCCAC
CTGCACCAGTATGAAGTCAGCAGCTCCTTGGGATACACCAGCACTCGAGATGTCCTGGAGAACATGATGG
AGCCACCACAGCGAGACTCCAGTGCACCAGGGAGGTTTCACGTTGGCAGTGCAGAATCCATGCTGCATGT
TCGACCTGGTGGATACACGCCCCAGAGAGCACTGATTAACCCCTTCGCTCCCTCTCGGATGCCCATGAAG
CTTACGTCCAACAGAAGGCGCTGGATGCACACTTTTCCTGTGGGGCCATCCGGAGAAGCCATCCAGATCC
ACCACCAGACCCGACAGAATATGGCGGAGCTACAAGGCAGCGGGCAGAGGGATCCAACTCACTCCTCTGC
AGAGCTGCTGGAGTTAGCATATCATGAAGCTGCTGGAAGGCACAGCAATTCCCGCCAGCCTGGTGACGGC
ATGTCCTTCTTGAACTTCAGTGGAACAGAGGAGCTTTCTGTCGGCCTGCTTAGCAACAGTGGTGCAGGTA
TGAATCCTAGGACCCAGAATAAGGATTCTCTAGAGGACAGTGTTTCTACCTCTCCAGACCCAATTCTGAC
ACTGTCTGCTCCCCCTGTAGTGCCAGGCTTCTGTTGCACAGTTGGAGTGGACTGGAAGTCTCTCACTACT
CCGGCGTGCCTCCCCCTTACCACCGACTACTTCCCTGACCGCCAGGGCCTGCAGAATGACTACACAGAGG
GCTGTTATGATCTCCTTCCAGAAGCAGACATCGACAGGAGGGACGAAGATGGTGTGCAGATGACAGCCCA
GCAGGTATTTGAAGAGTTTATTTGCCAACGTCTCATGCAGGGCTACCAAATCATAGTGCAGCCCAAGACA
CAGAAACCCAATCCTGCTGTCCCGCCCCCGCTGAGCAGTAGCCCACTCTATAGCCGAGGCCTTGTGTCCC
GAAACCGCCCTGAGGAGGAGGACCAGTATTGGCTGAGTATGGGCAGAACGTTCCACAAAGTGACGCTGAA
GGATAAGATGATCACAGTGACGCGATACCTTCCCAAGTATCCTTATGAATCTGCCCAGATCCACTACACC
TACAGCCTCTGTCCTTCCCACTCAGACTCAGAGTTCGTCTCCTGCTGGGTGGAGTTTTCCCACGAACGGC
TGGAGGAGTACAAGTGGAATTACTTAGATCAGTATATCTGTTCTGCCGGCTCTGAAGACTTCAGCTTAAT
TGAGTCCCTGAAGTTCTGGAGGACCCGCTTCCTGCTGCTGCCAGCCTGTGTCACCGCCACCAAGCGCATC
ACGGAGGGGGAGGCCCACTGCGACATCTATGGGGACAGGCCCCGTGCAGACGAGGACGAGTGGCAACTCC
TGGATGGTTTTGTCCGCTTTGTGGAGGGCTTGAATCGCATTCGCAGGCGGCATCGCTCGGATCGCATGAT
GCGGAAAGGGACCGCCATGAAAGGCTTGCAGATGACTGGGCCCATTTCCACGCATTCTCTGGAGTCAACT
GCACCCCCAGTGGGGAAGAAGGGAACCTCAGCTCTCTCTGCCCTGTTGGAGATGGAGGCCAGTCAGAAGT
GCCTGGGAGAACAGCAGGCAGCTGTGCATGGTGGGAAGAGCTCCGCCCAGTCAGCCGAGAGCAGCAGCGT
TGCCATGACTCCCACCTACATGGACAGCCCACGAAAGGACGGGGCCTTCTTTATGGAGTTTGTCCGCAGC
CCACGCACAGCATCGTCCGCCTTCTACCCTCAGGTATCTGTGGACCAAACAGCCACTCCTATGTTGGACG
GCACCAGTTTGGGCATATGCACAGGCCAATCCATGGACAGAGGCAACAGCCAGACCTTTGGGAACTCCCA
GAACATAGGAGAACAGGGCTACTCCTCCACAAACTCCAGTGACAGCAGCTCTCAGCAGCTGGTGGCAAGC
TCCTTGACCTCATCCTCTACCCTGACAGAGATCCTGGAAGCCATGAAGCACCCCTCGACAGGAGTCCAGC
TGCTCTCTGAACAGAAGGGCCTCTCACCGTACTGCTTCATCAGCGCGGAGGTGGTACACTGGTTGGTGAA
CCACGTGGAGGGGATCCAGACACAGGCGATGGCCATTGACATCATGCAGAAAATGCTGGAAGAGCAGCTC
ATCACACATGCATCTGGCGAAGCCTGGCGGACCTTCATCTACGGCTTCTATTTCTACAAGATAGTAACGG
ACAAAGAGCCCGACCGAGTGGCCATGCAGCAGCCCGCCACCACCTGGCACACAGCAGGAGTGGACGACTT
CGCCAGCTTCCAGCGCAAGTGGTTTGAGGTGGCCTTTGTGGCAGAAGAGCTCGTGCACTCTGAGATTCCT
GCCTTTCTCCTGCCCTGGCTGCCTAGCCGGCCAGCCTCCTATGCAAGTAGGCACAGCTCCTTTAGCCGAA
GTTTTGGAGGACGGAGCCAGGCGGCAGCACTTTTAGCTGCCACTGTCCCAGAGCAGAGGACTGTGACCCT
GGATGTTGACGTGAACAACCGCACAGACCGGCTGGAGTGGTGCAGCTGTTATTACCATGGCAACTTTTCT
CTGAATGCAGCCTTTGAGATCAAGCTGCACTGGATGGCGGTGACCGCAGCAGTACTCTTCGAGATGGTCC
AAGGTTGGCATCGGAAAGCCACCTCCTGTGGCTTCTTGTTAGTCCCAGTTTTGGAGGGGCCTTTTGCACT
GCCCAGTTACCTGTATGGCGACCCCCTTCGTGCCCAGCTCTTCATCCCACTCAACATCAGCTGCTTGCTC
AAGGAGGGCAGCGAGCACCTGTTTGATAGCTTTGAACCCGAAACGTACTGGGATCGAATGCACCTCTTCC
AGGAAGCCATTGCACACAGGTTTGGGTTTGTACAAGATAAATATTCTGCCTCTGCTTTTAACTTCCCTGC
TGAGAACAAGCCTCAGTATATCCACGTTACAGGAACAGTGTTTCTGCAGCTGCCCTACTCCAAGCGCAAG
TTCTCAGGGCAGCAGCGGCGGCGGCGGAACTCCACCAGCTCCACCAACCAGAACATGTTCTGCGAGGAGC
GGGTCGGCTACAACTGGGCCTACAACACCATGCTCACCAAAACATGGCGCTCCAGCGCCACAGGGGATGA
AAAGTTTGCTGATCGGCTGCTGAAGGACTTCACGGACTTCTGCATCAACCGTGACAACCGGCTGGTCACG
TTCTGGACAAGTTGCCTGGAGAAGATGCATGCCAGTGCCCCGTGAGAATTC
